>Addgene plasmid #41677 | pcDNA3.1(+)mGAT1-565-YFP-566CT | depositor full sequence | sequence record 55825 | pcDNA3.1(+)mGAT1-565-YFP-566CT sequence 7908 bps
GACGGATCGGGAGATCTCCCGATCCCCTATGGTGCACTCTCAGTACAATCTGCTCTGATGCCGCATAGTT
AAGCCAGTATCTGCTCCCTGCTTGTGTGTTGGAGGTCGCTGAGTAGTGCGCGAGCAAAATTTAAGCTACA
ACAAGGCAAGGCTTGACCGACAATTGCATGAAGAATCTGCTTAGGGTTAGGCGTTTTGCGCTGCTTCGCG
ATGTACGGGCCAGATATACGCGTTGACATTGATTATTGACTAGTTATTAATAGTAATCAATTACGGGGTC
ATTAGTTCATAGCCCATATATGGAGTTCCGCGTTACATAACTTACGGTAAATGGCCCGCCTGGCTGACCG
CCCAACGACCCCCGCCCATTGACGTCAATAATGACGTATGTTCCCATAGTAACGCCAATAGGGACTTTCC
ATTGACGTCAATGGGTGGAGTATTTACGGTAAACTGCCCACTTGGCAGTACATCAAGTGTATCATATGCC
AAGTACGCCCCCTATTGACGTCAATGACGGTAAATGGCCCGCCTGGCATTATGCCCAGTACATGACCTTA
TGGGACTTTCCTACTTGGCAGTACATCTACGTATTAGTCATCGCTATTACCATGGTGATGCGGTTTTGGC
AGTACATCAATGGGCGTGGATAGCGGTTTGACTCACGGGGATTTCCAAGTCTCCACCCCATTGACGTCAA
TGGGAGTTTGTTTTGGCACCAAAATCAACGGGACTTTCCAAAATGTCGTAACAACTCCGCCCCATTGACG
CAAATGGGCGGTAGGCGTGTACGGTGGGAGGTCTATATAAGCAGAGCTCTCTGGCTAACTAGAGAACCCA
CTGCTTACTGGCTTATCGAAATTAATACGACTCACTATAGGGAGACCCAAGCTGGCTAGCGTTTAAACTT
AAGCTTATGGCGACTGACAACAGCAAGGTGGCTGATGGGCAGATCTCTACTGAGGTCAGCGAGGCCCCTG
TGGCCAGCGACAAGCCCAAAACCCTGGTAGTCAAGGTGCAGAAGAAGGCCGGGGACCTCCCTGACCGGGA
CACATGGAAGGGACGCTTCGACTTCCTCATGTCCTGCGTGGGCTATGCCATCGGCCTGGGCAATGTGTGG
AGGTTCCCTTACCTCTGTGGGAAAAACGGTGGCGGGGCCTTCCTAATCCCATATTTCCTGACGCTCATCT
TTGCGGGTGTTCCTCTCTTCCTTTTGGAGTGCTCCCTAGGCCAGTACACCTCCATTGGGGGCCTGGGCGT
ATGGAACTGGGCGCCCATGTTCAAGGGTGTGGCCGTCGCGGCAGCTGTGCTGTCCTTCTGGCTGAACATC
TACTACATCGTCATCATCTCCTGGGCCATCTACTACCTGTACAACTCCTTCACCACGACCCTGCCATGGA
AACAGTGTGACAACCCGTGGAACACTGACCGCTGCTTCTCCAACTACAGCCTGGTCAATACCACCAACAT
GACCAGCGCCGTGGTGGAGTTCTGGGAGCGCAACATGCACCAGATGACAGATGGACTGGACAAGCCAGGA
CAGATCCGCTGTCTGGCCATCACACTGGCCATTGCCTGGGTGCTCGTGTATTTCTGCATCTGGAAGGGTG
TTGGTTGGACTGGAAAGGTGGTCTACTTCTCAGCCACGTACCCCTACATCATGCTTATCATCCTGTTCTT
CCGTGGAGTGACGCTTCCCGGGGCCAAGGAGGGGATCCTCTTCTACATCACACCCAACTTCCGAAAGCTG
TCTGATTCTGAGGTGTGGCTTGACGCCGCCACCCAGATCTTCTTCTCCTACGGGCTGGGCCTGGGGTCCC
TGATTGCTCTGGGAAGCTACAACTCTTTCCACAACAATGTGTACAGGGACTCCATCATCGTTTGCTGCAT
CAACTCCTGCACCAGCATGTTTGCCGGATTCGTCATCTTCTCCATCGTGGGCTTCATGGCTCATGTCACC
AAGAGGTCCATAGCTGATGTGGCAGCCTCAGGCCCGGGGCTGGCATTCTTGGCGTACCCTGAGGCTGTGA
CACAGCTACCCATCTCTCCCCTCTGGGCTATCCTCTTCTTCTCCATGCTGCTGATGCTGGGCATTGACAG
CCAGTTCTGTACCGTGGAGGGCTTCATCACTGCCCTGGTGGACGAGTACCCCAGACTTCTCCGCAATCGC
CGTGAACTCTTCATTGCTGCCGTGTGCATCGTGTCCTACCTGATTGGCCTGTCTAACATCACCCAGGGTG
GCATTTATGTCTTCAAACTGTTTGATTATTACTCTGCCAGCGGCATGAGCTTGCTGTTCCTGGTTTTCTT
CGAGTGTGTCTCCATTTCCTGGTTTTATGGTGTCAACCGGTTCTATGACAACATCCAGGAGATGGTTGGC
TCCAGGCCCTGCATCTGGTGGAAGCTGTGCTGGTCCTTTTTCACACCCATCATTGTGGCGGGCGTGTTTC
TCTTCAGTGCTGTGCAGATGACACCACTCACCATGGGAAGCTATGTTTTCCCCAAGTGGGGCCAGGGCGT
GGGCTGGCTCATGGCTCTGTCCTCCATGGTGCTCATCCCCGGGTACATGGCTTACATGTTCCTCACCCTG
AAGGGCTCCCTGAAGCAGCGTATGGTGAGCAAGGGCGAGGAGCTGTTCACCGGGGTGGTGCCCATCCTGG
TCGAGCTGGACGGCGACGTAAACGGCCACAAGTTCAGCGTGTCCGGCGAGGGCGAGGGCGATGCCACCTA
CGGCAAGCTGACCCTGAAGTTCATCTGCACCACCGGCAAGCTGCCCGTGCCCTGGCCCACCCTCGTGACC
ACCTTCGGCTACGGCCTGCAGTGCTTCGCCCGCTACCCCGACCACATGAAGCAGCACGACTTCTTCAAGT
CCGCCATGCCCGAAGGCTACGTCCAGGAGCGCACCATCTTCTTCAAGGACGACGGCAACTACAAGACCCG
CGCCGAGGTGAAGTTCGAGGGCGACACCCTGGTGAACCGCATCGAGCTGAAGGGCATCGACTTCAAGGAG
GACGGCAACATCCTGGGGCACAAGCTGGAGTACAACTACAACAGCCACAACGTCTATATCATGGCCGACA
AGCAGAAGAACGGCATCAAGGTGAACTTCAAGATCCGCCACAACATCGAGGACGGCAGCGTGCAGCTCGC
CGACCACTACCAGCAGAACACCCCCATCGGCGACGGCCCCGTGCTGCTGCCCGACAACCACTACCTGAGC
TACCAGTCCGCCCTGAGCAAAGACCCCAACGAGAAGCGCGATCACATGGTCCTGCTGGAGTTCGTGACCG
CCGCCGGGATCACTCTCGGCATGGACGAGCTGTACAAGCTCCAGGTCATGATTCAGCCCAGTGAAGATAT
TGTGCGCCCTGAGAATGGCCCTGAGCAGCCGCAGGCTGGCAGCTCAGCCAGCAAGGAGGCCTACATCTAG
CGAATTCTGCAGATATCCAGCACAGTGGCGGCCGCTCGAGTCTAGAGGGCCCGTTTAAACCCGCTGATCA
GCCTCGACTGTGCCTTCTAGTTGCCAGCCATCTGTTGTTTGCCCCTCCCCCGTGCCTTCCTTGACCCTGG
AAGGTGCCACTCCCACTGTCCTTTCCTAATAAAATGAGGAAATTGCATCGCATTGTCTGAGTAGGTGTCA
TTCTATTCTGGGGGGTGGGGTGGGGCAGGACAGCAAGGGGGAGGATTGGGAAGACAATAGCAGGCATGCT
GGGGATGCGGTGGGCTCTATGGCTTCTGAGGCGGAAAGAACCAGCTGGGGCTCTAGGGGGTATCCCC
[124 nt withheld, positions 3778-3901]
C
[91 nt withheld, positions 3903-3993]
A
[49 nt withheld, positions 3995-4043]
CCTTTGACGTTGGAGTCCACGTTCTTT
[37 nt withheld, positions 4071-4107]
ACCCTATCTCGGTCTATTCTTTTGATTTATAAGGGATTTTGCCGATTTCGGCCTATTGGTTAAAAAATGA
GCTGATTTAACAAAAATTTAACGCGAATTAATTCTGTGGAATGTGTGTCAGTTAGGGTGTGGAAAGTCCC
CAGGCTCCCCAGCAGGCAGAAGTATGCAAAGCATGCATCTCAATTAGTCAGCAACCAGGTGTGGAAAGTC
CCCAGGCTCCCCAGCAGGCAGAAGTATGCAAAGCATGCATCTCAATTAGTCAGCAACCATAGTCCCGCCC
CTAACTCCGCCCATCCCGCCCCTAACTCCGCCCAGTTCCGCCCATTCTCCGCCCCATGGCTGACTAATTT
TTTTTATTTATGCAGAGGCCGAGGCCGCCTCTGCCTCTGAGCTATTCCAGAAGTAGTGAGGAGGCTTTTT
TGGAGGCCTAGGCTTTTGCAAAAAGCTCCCGGGAGCTTGTATATCCATTTTCGGATCTGATCAAGAGACA
GGATGAGGATCGTTTCGCATGATTGAACAAGATGGATTGCACGCAGGTTCTCCGGCCGCTTGGGTGGAGA
GGCTATTCGGCTATGACTGGGCACAACAGACAATCGGCTGCTCTGATGCCGCCGTGTTCCGGCTGTCAGC
GCAGGGGCGCCCGGTTCTTTTTGTCAAGACCGACCTGTCCGGTGCCCTGAATGAACTGCAGGACGAGGCA
GCGCGGCTATCGTGGCTGGCCACGACGGGCGTTCCTTGCGCAGCTGTGCTCGACGTTGTCACTGAAGCGG
GAAGGGACTGGCTGCTATTGGGCGAAGTGCCGGGGCAGGATCTCCTGTCATCTCACCTTGCTCCTGCCGA
GAAAGTATCCATCATGGCTGATGCAATGCGGCGGCTGCATACGCTTGATCCGGCTACCTGCCCATTCGAC
CACCAAGCGAAACATCGCATCGAGCGAGCACGTACTCGGATGGAAGCCGGTCTTGTCGATCAGGATGATC
TGGACGAAGAGCATCAGGGGCTCGCGCCAGCCGAACTGTTCGCCAGGCTCAAGGCGCGCATGCCCGACGG
CGAGGATCTCGTCGTGACCCATGGCGATGCCTGCTTGCCGAATATCATGGTGGAAAATGGCCGCTTTTCT
GGATTCATCGACTGTGGCCGGCTGGGTGTGGCGGACCGCTATCAGGACATAGCGTTGGCTACCCGTGATA
TTGCTGAAGAGCTTGGCGGCGAATGGGCTGACCGCTTCCTCGTGCTTTACGGTATCGCCGCTCCCGATTC
GCAGCGCATCGCCTTCTATCGCCTTCTTGACGAGTTCTTCTGAGCGGGACTCTGGGGTTCGAAATGACCG
ACCAAGCGACGCCCAACCTGCCATCACGAGATTTCGATTCCACCGCCGCCTTCTATGAAAGGTTGGGCTT
CGGAATCGTTTTCCGGGACGCCGGCTGGATGATCCTCCAGCGCGGGGATCTCATGCTGGAGTTCTTCGCC
CACCCCAACTTGTTTATTGCAGCTTATAATGGTTACAAATAAAGCAATAGCATCACAAATTTCACAAATA
AAGCATTTTTTTCACTGCATTCTAGTTGTGGTTTGTCCAAACTCATCAATGTATCTTATCATGTCTGTAT
ACCGTCGACCTCTAGCTAGAGCTTGGCGTAATCATGGTCATAGCTGTTTCCTGTGTGAAATTGTTATCCG
CTCACAATTCCACACAACATACGAGCCGGAAGCATAAAGTGTAAAGCCTGGGGTGCCTAATGAGTGAGCT
AACTCACATTAATTGCGTTGCGCTCACTGCCCGCTTTCCAGTCGGGAAACCTGTCGTGCCAGCTGCATTA
ATGAATCGGCCAACGCGCGGGGAGAGGCGGTTTGCGTATTGGGCGCTCTTCCGCTTCCTCGCTCACTGAC
TCGCTGCGCTCGGTCGTTCGGCTGCGGCGAGCGGTATCAGCTCACTCAAAGGCGGTAATACGGTTATCCA
CAGAATCAGGGGATAACGCAGGAAAGAACATGTGAGCAAAAGGCCAGCAAAAGGCCAGGAACCGTAAAAA
GGCCGCGTTGCTGGCGTTTTTCCATAGGCTCCGCCCCCCTGACGAGCATCACAAAAATCGACGCTCAAGT
CAGAGGTGGCGAAACCCGACAGGACTATAAAGATACCAGGCGTTTCCCCCTGGAAGCTCCCTCGTGCGCT
CTCCTGTTCCGACCCTGCCGCTTACCGGATACCTGTCCGCCTTTCTCCCTTCGGGAAGCGTGGCGCTTTC
TCATAGCTCACGCTGTAGGTATCTCAGTTCGGTGTAGGTCGTTCGCTCCAAGCTGGGCTGTGTGCACGAA
CCCCCCGTTCAGCCCGACCGCTGCGCCTTATCCGGTAACTATCGTCTTGAGTCCAACCCGGTAAGACACG
ACTTATCGCCACTGGCAGCAGCCACTGGTAACAGGATTAGCAGAGCGAGGTATGTAGGCGGTGCTACAGA
GTTCTTGAAGTGGTGGCCTAACTACGGCTACACTAGAAGAACAGTATTTGGTATCTGCGCTCTGCTGAAG
CCAGTTACCTTCGGAAAAAGAGTTGGTAGCTCTTGATCCGGCAAACAAACCACCGCTGGTAGCGGTTTTT
TTGTTTGCAAGCAGCAGATTACGCGCAGAAAAAAAGGATCTCAAGAAGATCCTTTGATCTTTTCTACGGG
GTCTGACGCTCAGTGGAACGAAAACTCACGTTAAGGGATTTTGGTCATGAGATTATCAAAAAGGATCTTC
ACCTAGATCCTTTTAAATTAAAAATGAAGTTTTAAATCAATCTAAAGTATATATGAGTAAACTTGGTCTG
ACAGTTACCAATGCTTAATCAGTGAGGCACCTATCTCAGCGATCTGTCTATTTCGTTCATCCATAGTTGC
CTGACTCCCCGTCGTGTAGATAACTACGATACGGGAGGGCTTACCATCTGGCCCCAGTGCTGCAATGATA
CCGCGAGACCCACGCTCACCGGCTCCAGATTTATCAGCAATAAACCAGCCAGCCGGAAGGGCCGAGCGCA
GAAGTGGTCCTGCAACTTTATCCGCCTCCATCCAGTCTATTAATTGTTGCCGGGAAGCTAGAGTAAGTAG
TTCGCCAGTTAATAGTTTGCGCAACGTTGTTGCCATTGCTACAGGCATCGTGGTGTCACGCTCGTCGTTT
GGTATGGCTTCATTCAGCTCCGGTTCCCAACGATCAAGGCGAGTTACATGATCCCCCATGTTGTGCAAAA
AAGCGGTTAGCTCCTTCGGTCCTCCGATCGTTGTCAGAAGTAAGTTGGCCGCAGTGTTATCACTCATGGT
TATGGCAGCACTGCATAATTCTCTTACTGTCATGCCATCCGTAAGATGCTTTTCTGTGACTGGTGAGTAC
TCAACCAAGTCATTCTGAGAATAGTGTATGCGGCGACCGAGTTGCTCTTGCCCGGCGTCAATACGGGATA
ATACCGCGCCACATAGCAGAACTTTAAAAGTGCTCATCATTGGAAAACGTTCTTCGGGGCGAAAACTCTC
AAGGATCTTACCGCTGTTGAGATCCAGTTCGATGTAACCCACTCGTGCACCCAACTGATCTTCAGCATCT
TTTACTTTCACCAGCGTTTCTGGGTGAGCAAAAACAGGAAGGCAAAATGCCGCAAAAAAGGGAATAAGGG
CGACACGGAAATGTTGAATACTCATACTCTTCCTTTTTCAATATTATTGAAGCATTTATCAGGGTTATTG
TCTCATGAGCGGATACATATTTGAATGTATTTAGAAAAATAAACAAATAGGGGTTCCGCGCACATTTCCC
CGAAAAGTGCCACCTGACGTC
Features (pLannotate 1.2.2; 22 found; start..end, strand, type, name):
     28..80      -  misc_feature   bom (fragment): basis of mobility region from pBR322
    235..614     +  enhancer       CMV enhancer: human cytomegalovirus immediate early enhancer
    615..818     +  promoter       CMV promoter: human cytomegalovirus (CMV) immediate early promoter
    814..847     +  LTR            5' LTR (truncated) (fragment): truncated 5' long terminal repeat (LTR) from HIV-1
    863..881     +  promoter       T7 promoter: promoter for bacteriophage T7 RNA polymerase
    917..2614    +  CDS            Slc6a1 (fragment): SC6A1_MOUSE - Also known as Gabt1, Gat-1, Gat1. Experimental evidence at protein level: Swiss-Prot protein existence level 1. Terminates the action of GABA by its high affinity sodium- dependent reuptake into presynaptic terminals. From Mus musculus (Mouse).
   2612..3328    +  CDS            EYFP: EYFP is a basic (constitutively fluorescent) green/yellow fluorescent protein published in 1996, derived from Aequorea victoria. It is reported to be a very rapidly-maturing weak dimer with high acid sensitivity.
   3326..3427    +  CDS            Slc6a1 (fragment): SC6A1_MOUSE - Also known as Gabt1, Gat-1, Gat1. Experimental evidence at protein level: Swiss-Prot protein existence level 1. Terminates the action of GABA by its high affinity sodium- dependent reuptake into presynaptic terminals. From Mus musculus (Mouse).
   3508..3732    +  polyA_signal   bGH poly(A) signal: bovine growth hormone polyadenylation signal
   3736..3757    +  promoter       SV40 promoter (fragment): SV40 enhancer and early promoter
   3778..4206    +  rep_origin     f1 ori (sequence partly withheld): f1 bacteriophage origin of replication; arrow indicates direction of (+) strand synthesis
   4220..4549    +  promoter       SV40 promoter: SV40 enhancer and early promoter
   4616..5407    +  CDS            neo: KKA2_KLEPN - Also known as kan, nptII. Experimental evidence at protein level: Swiss-Prot protein existence level 1. Resistance to kanamycin, neomycin, paromomycin, ribostamycin, butirosin and gentamicin B. From Klebsiella pneumoniae.
   5431..5589    +  CDS            ble (fragment): BLE_KLEPN - Experimental evidence at protein level: Swiss-Prot protein existence level 1. Binding protein with a strong affinity to the bleomycin family of antibiotics. Binds to CL990; an antimitotic-antibiotic compound. From Klebsiella pneumoniae.
   5584..5705    +  polyA_signal   SV40 poly(A) signal: SV40 polyadenylation signal
   5778..5794    -  protein_bind   lac operator: The lac repressor binds to the lac operator to inhibit transcription in E. coli. This inhibition can be relieved by adding lactose or isopropyl-β-D-thiogalactopyranoside (IPTG). lac repressor encoded by lacI
   5802..5832    -  promoter       lac promoter: promoter for the E. coli lac operon
   5847..5868    -  protein_bind   CAP binding site: CAP binding activates transcription in the presence of cAMP. E. coli catabolite activator protein
   5881..5973    -  CDS            lacI (fragment): lac repressor; lacI; The lac repressor binds to the lac operator to inhibit transcription in E. coli. This inhibition can be relieved by adding lactose or isopropyl-β-D-thiogalactopyranoside (IPTG).
   6156..6741    -  rep_origin     ori: high-copy-number ColE1/pMB1/pBR322/pUC origin of replication
   6912..7772    -  CDS            AmpR: β-lactamase; bla; confers resistance to ampicillin, carbenicillin, and related antibiotics
   7773..7877    -  promoter       AmpR promoter: bla
