[The description below was written by a language model from this plasmid's Addgene catalogue record and pLannotate feature annotations shown in this document.]
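Description:
pcDNA3.1(+)mGAT1-565-YFP-566CT is a mammalian expression plasmid of about 7.9 kb, built on the pcDNA3.1(+) backbone, that encodes the mouse GABA transporter 1 (mGAT1, Slc6a1) with a yellow fluorescent protein embedded in its cytoplasmic C-terminal tail. It is propagated in E. coli as a high-copy plasmid through a ColE1/pUC-type origin with ampicillin selection (AmpR under its own bla promoter). It also carries an f1 origin for single-stranded DNA production. For stable selection in mammalian cells, an SV40 early promoter drives a neomycin resistance gene followed by an SV40 polyadenylation signal, conferring resistance to G418. A few short annotated fragments (HIV-1 LTR, ble, lacI, bom) look like incidental partial matches to backbone sequence rather than functional elements.

The expression cassette uses the CMV immediate-early enhancer and promoter, with a T7 promoter just upstream of the insert and a bovine growth hormone polyadenylation signal downstream. The insert sits between the HindIII and EcoRI sites. The feature table shows the coding arrangement clearly: a long Slc6a1 segment, then EYFP, then a short Slc6a1 segment that completes the transporter. This matches the recorded insertion of YFP directly between residues R565 and L566, so the native C-terminal end of mGAT1 is retained beyond the fluorophore, although the catalogue lists the tag simply as C-terminal. The YFP carries the A206K "monomerizing" mutation, which reduces fluorophore self-association. The plasmid belongs to a series of CFP- and YFP-tagged mGAT1 variants with different fluorophore placements, made to relate transporter function, oligomerization state and anchoring to subcellularly resolved FRET measurements.
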