Addgene plasmid #41677: pcDNA3.1(+)mGAT1-565-YFP-566CT
Depositing lab: Henry Lester. Depositing organization: California Institute of Technology. Publication: GABA transporter function, oligomerization state, and anchoring: correlates with subcellularly resolved FRET. Moss FJ, Imoukhuede PI, Scott K, Hu J, Jankowsky JL, Quick MW, Lester HA. J Gen Physiol. 2009 Dec;134(6):489-521. 10.1085/jgp.200910314 PubMed 19948998.
Backbone
  Vector backbone: pcDNA3.1(+)
  Backbone manufacturer: Invitrogen
  Backbone size w/o insert (bp): 5428
  Total vector size (bp): 7906
  Vector type: Mammalian Expression
  Selectable markers: Neomycin (select with G418)
Growth in bacteria
  Bacterial resistance: Ampicillin, 100 μg/mL
  Growth temperature: 37°C
  Growth strain: Top10
  Copy number: High Copy
Gene/Insert
  Gene/Insert name: Mus musculus GABA transporter 1 (alt names: mGAT1; solute carrier family 6 member 1; sodium- and chloride-dependent GABA transporter 1)
  Species: M. musculus (mouse), Synthetic
  Insert size (bp): 2514
  Mutation: “Monomerizing” YFP A206K mutation; YFP inserted directly between residues R565 and L566 of mGAT1
  GenBank ID: M92378.1
  Entrez Gene: Slc6a1 (a.k.a. A730043E01, GABATHG, GABATR, GAT-1, Gabt, Gabt1, Gat1, XT-1, Xtrp1)
  Promoter: CMV
  Tag / fusion protein: YFP (C terminal on insert)
  Cloning method: Restriction Enzyme; 5′ cloning site HindIII (not destroyed); 3′ cloning site EcoRI (not destroyed)
  Sequencing primers: 5′ CMV-F; T7; 3′ EGFP-N; BGH-rev
Terms and licenses: Academic/Nonprofit Terms; Industry Terms: Not Available to Industry
Depositor comments: To generate the fluorescent mutants mGAT10XFP and mGAT1XFP* through mGAT1XFP45, the wild-type mGAT1 open reading frame (ORF) was subcloned without its original stop codon into the HindIII and EcoRI sites of the pcDNA3.1(+) expression vector multiple cloning site (MCS). XFP ORFs were then subcloned downstream from and in frame with the mGAT1 ORF at the NotI and XbaI sites of the pcDNA3.1(+) MCS. This resulted in a 12–amino acid spacer between the end of the mGAT1 sequence and the beginning of the fluorophore. The depositors modified a method for the integration of PCR fragments without the use of restriction enzymes (Geiser et al., 2001) to add the final 3, 8, 20, 28, or 45 codons of the human GAT1 (hGAT1) ORF. These were amplified from a source plasmid using the proof-reading PfuTurbo Cx Hotstart polymerase with 5′ and 3′ extensions corresponding to the 20–22-nt regions that flanked the intended site of insertion, such that the PCR product integrated in-frame immediately after the fluorophore sequence when used as the primers in a subsequent QuikChange II XL mutagenesis PCR reaction. For mGAT1XFP*, the depositors simply added a GTC codon for Val after the fluorophore ORF. The attached image displays the protein sequences of the modified regions of mGAT1 for each fluorescent construct. mGAT10CFP and mGAT10YFP repeated the fusion design of mGAT10GFP but with the fluorophore exchanged as annotated. The three C-terminal residues of the mGAT0XFP fusions are -YKI-CO2−, which comprises a broadly defined consensus PDZ class II–interacting motif (X-φ-X-φ, where φ designates a hydrophobic residue and X any residue) (Sheng and Sala, 2001; Hung and Sheng, 2002). The depositors searched the Ensembl databases using Biomart (http://www.ebi.ac.uk/biomart) (Spudich et al., 2007) and applied the GO:0005886 “plasma membrane” cellular component filter. The search identified no known membrane proteins possessing the -YKI-CO2− C-terminal sequence. In the mGAT1XFP* constructs, the depositors defined the terminal residue P(0) more narrowly, changing the terminal isoleucine residue present in mGAT10XFP to a valine in mGAT1XFP*. The resulting C-terminal sequence, -YKV-CO2−, reconstituted a functional PDZ class II–interacting motif present in Ephrin B receptors, a class that relies on interactions with the PDZ domain–containing proteins for clustering (Torres et al., 1998; Brückner et al., 1999; Lin et al., 1999; Madsen et al., 2005). Other constructs in the C-terminal XFP fusion series, mGAT1XFP3, mGAT1XFP8, mGAT1XFP20, mGAT1XFP28, and mGAT1XFP45, had the most C-terminal 3, 8, 20, 28, or 45 residues of the hGAT1 appended after the mGAT1XFP fusion. The differences in nucleotide sequence between the hGAT1 and mGAT1 C termini were a useful source of positive identification when the depositors analyzed the clones during construction. PCR integration was applied to amplify and insert EYFP or ECFP directly between residues R565 and L566, I570 and Q571, or V577 and R578 of mGAT1 to generate the mGAT15xxXFP5xxCT constructs. The site of XFP insertion in GAT1 is highlighted in the nomenclatures for these constructs by residue numbers flanking the fluorophore, and the “CT” denotes that the insertion occurs within the C terminus. Please see the associated article for more detailed information regarding construct creation and usage.
How to cite: pcDNA3.1(+)mGAT1-565-YFP-566CT was a gift from Henry Lester (Addgene plasmid # 41677 ; http://n2t.net/addgene:41677 ; RRID:Addgene_41677)
