>Addgene plasmid #41677 | pcDNA3.1(+)mGAT1-565-YFP-566CT | addgene partial sequence | sequence record 58035 | BGH-rev 5'-TAGAAGGCACAGTCGAGG-3'
AACGGGCCCTCTAGACTCGAGCGGCCGCCACTGTGCTGGATATCTGCAGAATTCGCTAGATGTAGGCCTC
CTTGCTGGCTGAGCTGCCAGCCTGCGGCTGCTCAGGGCCATTCTCAGGGCGCACAATATCTTCACTGGGC
TGAATCATGACCTGGAGCTTGTACAGCTCGTCCATGCCGAGAGTGATCCCGGCGGCGGTCACGAACTCCA
GCAGGACCATGTGATCGCGCTTCTCGTTGGGGTCTTTGCTCAGGGCGGACTGGTAGCTCAGGTAGTGGTT
GTCGGGCAGCAGCACGGGGCCGTCGCCGATGGGGGTGTTCTGCTGGTAGTGGTCGGCGAGCTGCACGCTG
CCGTCCTCGATGTTGTGGCGGATCTTGAAGTTCACCTTGATGCCGTTCTTCTGCTTGTCGGCCATGATAT
AGACGTTGTGGCTGTTGTAGTTGTACTCCAGCTTGTGCCCCAGGATGTTGCCGTCCTCCTTGAAGTCGAT
GCCCTTCAGCTCGATGCGGTTCACCAGGGTGTCGCCCTCGAACTTCACCTCGGCGCGGGTCTTGTAGTTG
CCGTCGTCCTTGAAGAAGATGGTGCGCTCCTGGACGTAGCCTTCGGGCATGGCGGACTTGAAGAAGTCGT
GCTGCTTCATGTGGTCGGGGTAGCGGGCGAAGCACTGCAGGCCGTAGCCGAAGGTGGTCACGAGGGTGGG
CCAGGGCACGGGCAGCTTGCCGGTGGTGCAGATGAACTTCAGGGTCAGCTTGCCGTAGGTGGCATCGCCC
TCGCCCTCGCCGGACACGCTGAACTTGTGGCCGTTTACGTCGCCGTCCAGCTCGACCAGGATGGGCACCA
CCCCGGTGAACAGCTCCTCGCCCTTGCTCACCATACGCTGCTTCAGGGAGCCC
