>Addgene plasmid #41677 | pcDNA3.1(+)mGAT1-565-YFP-566CT | addgene partial sequence | sequence record 58036 | EGFP-N 5'-CGTCGCCGTCCAGCTCGACCAG-3'
AACAGCTCCTCGCCCTTGCTCACCATACGCTGCTTCAGGGAGCCCTTCAGGGTGAGGAACATGTAAGCCA
TGTACCCGGGGATGAGCACCATGGAGGACAGAGCCATGAGCCAGCCCACGCCCTGGCCCCACTTGGGGAA
AACATAGCTTCCCATGGTGAGTGGTGTCATCTGCACAGCACTGAAGAGAAACACGCCCGCCACAATGATG
GGTGTGAAAAAGGACCAGCACAGCTTCCACCAGATGCAGGGCCTGGAGCCAACCATCTCCTGGATGTTGT
CATAGAACCGGTTGACACCATAAAACCAGGAAATGGAGACACACTCGAAGAAAACCAGGAACAGCAAGCT
CATGCCGCTGGCAGAGTAATAATCAAACAGTTTGAAGACATAAATGCCACCCTGGGTGATGTTAGACAGG
CCAATCAGGTAGGACACGATGCACACGGCAGCAATGAAGAGTTCACGGCGATTGCGGAGAAGTCTGGGGT
ACTCGTCCACCAGGGCAGTGATGAAGCCCTCCACGGTACAGAACTGGCTGTCAATGCCCAGCATCAGCAG
CATGGAGAAGAAGAGGATAGCCCAGAGGGGAGAGATGGGTAGCTGTGTCACAGCCTCAGGGTACGCCAAG
AATGCCAGCCCCGGGCCTGAGGCTGCCACATCAGCTATGGACCTCTTGGTGACATGAGCCATGAAGCCCA
CGATGGAGAAGATGACGAATCCGGCAAACATGCTGGTGCAGGAGTTGATGCAGCAAACGATGATGGAGTC
CCTGTACACATTGTTGTGGAAAGAGTTGTAGCTTCCCAGAGCAATCAGGGACCCCAGGCCCAGCCCGTAG
GAGAAGAAGATCTGGGTGGCGGCGTCAAGCCACACCTCAGAATCAGACAGCTTTCGGAAGTTGGGTGTGA
TGTAGAAGAGGATCCCCTCCTTGGCCCCGGGAA
